>Addgene plasmid #120525 | CMV-Mos-s | addgene full sequence | sequence record 233801 | Addgene NGS Result
ACAATTGCATGAAGAATCTGCTTAGGGTTAGGCGTTTTGCGCTGCTTCGCGATGTACGGGCCAGATATAC
GCGTTGACATTGATTATTGACTAGTTATTAATAGTAATCAATTACGGGGTCATTAGTTCATAGCCCATAT
ATGGAGTTCCGCGTTACATAACTTACGGTAAATGGCCCGCCTGGCTGACCGCCCAACGACCCCCGCCCAT
TGACGTCAATAATGACGTATGTTCCCATAGTAACGCCAATAGGGACTTTCCATTGACGTCAATGGGTGGA
GTATTTACGGTAAACTGCCCACTTGGCAGTACATCAAGTGTATCATATGCCAAGTACGCCCCCTATTGAC
GTCAATGACGGTAAATGGCCCGCCTGGCATTATGCCCAGTACATGACCTTATGGGACTTTCCTACTTGGC
AGTACATCTACGTATTAGTCATCGCTATTACCATGGTGATGCGGTTTTGGCAGTACATCAATGGGCGTGG
ATAGCGGTTTGACTCACGGGGATTTCCAAGTCTCCACCCCATTGACGTCAATGGGAGTTTGTTTTGGCAC
CAAAATCAACGGGACTTTCCAAAATGTCGTAACAACTCCGCCCCATTGACGCAAATGGGCGGTAGGCGTG
TACGGTGGGAGGTCTATATAAGCAGAGCTCTCTGGCTAACTAGAGAACCCACTGCTTACTGGCTTATCGA
AATTAATACGACTCACTATAGGGAGACCCAAGCTGGCTAGCGTTTAAACGGGCCCTCTAGACTCGAGCGG
CCGCTAACAACATCTAGGGAATACTTGAGGCACTTCCCCAAACTCGGTTGTTCTCTGCAGCTGAGAGGCT
CCGGTGAGCGGGTGGCACCGTAGATGACTTGGTGTAGAGTCACGTTGCCCCCAAACTCCATGATTATGGT
ACCTAGGCTGTTGGAGTCTTCGGGCGTGCGCGTGCTGGCAGCCACAACCCGAACTATGTTGTCGTGGCGT
AGTCTTGCAATGTTCAGTTCAGCCCAGAAACTCCGCTGGGATGCACGTAGGTCCTTGGTGCGCGGCCGCC
ACTGTGCTGGATATCTGCAGAATTCCACCACACTGGACTAGTGGATCCGAGCTCGGTACCAAGCTTAAGT
TTAAACCGCTGATCAGCCTCGACTGTGCCTTCTAGTTGCCAGCCATCTGTTGTTTGCCCCTCCCCCGTGC
CTTCCTTGACCCTGGAAGGTGCCACTCCCACTGTCCTTTCCTAATAAAATGAGGAAATTGCATCGCATTG
TCTGAGTAGGTGTCATTCTATTCTGGGGGGTGGGGTGGGGCAGGACAGCAAGGGGGAGGATTGGGAAGAC
AATAGCAGGCATGCTGGGGATGCGGTGGGCTCTATGGCTTCTGAGGCGGAAAGAACCAGCTGGGGCTCTA
GGGGGTATCCCC
[124 nt withheld, positions 1413-1536]
C
[91 nt withheld, positions 1538-1628]
A
[49 nt withheld, positions 1630-1678]
CCTTTGACGTTGGAGTCCACGTTCTTT
[37 nt withheld, positions 1706-1742]
ACCCTATCTCGGTCTATTCTTTTGATTTATAAGGGATTTTGCCGATTTCGGCCTATTGGTTAAAAAATGA
GCTGATTTAACAAAAATTTAACGCGAATTAATTCTGTGGAATGTGTGTCAGTTAGGGTGTGGAAAGTCCC
CAGGCTCCCCAGCAGGCAGAAGTATGCAAAGCATGCATCTCAATTAGTCAGCAACCAGGTGTGGAAAGTC
CCCAGGCTCCCCAGCAGGCAGAAGTATGCAAAGCATGCATCTCAATTAGTCAGCAACCATAGTCCCGCCC
CTAACTCCGCCCATCCCGCCCCTAACTCCGCCCAGTTCCGCCCATTCTCCGCCCCATGGCTGACTAATTT
TTTTTATTTATGCAGAGGCCGAGGCCGCCTCTGCCTCTGAGCTATTCCAGAAGTAGTGAGGAGGCTTTTT
TGGAGGCCTAGGCTTTTGCAAAAAGCTCCCGGGAGCTTGTATATCCATTTTCGGATCTGATCAAGAGACA
GGATGAGGATCGTTTCGCATGATTGAACAAGATGGATTGCACGCAGGTTCTCCGGCCGCTTGGGTGGAGA
GGCTATTCGGCTATGACTGGGCACAACAGACAATCGGCTGCTCTGATGCCGCCGTGTTCCGGCTGTCAGC
GCAGGGGCGCCCGGTTCTTTTTGTCAAGACCGACCTGTCCGGTGCCCTGAATGAACTGCAGGACGAGGCA
GCGCGGCTATCGTGGCTGGCCACGACGGGCGTTCCTTGCGCAGCTGTGCTCGACGTTGTCACTGAAGCGG
GAAGGGACTGGCTGCTATTGGGCGAAGTGCCGGGGCAGGATCTCCTGTCATCTCACCTTGCTCCTGCCGA
GAAAGTATCCATCATGGCTGATGCAATGCGGCGGCTGCATACGCTTGATCCGGCTACCTGCCCATTCGAC
CACCAAGCGAAACATCGCATCGAGCGAGCACGTACTCGGATGGAAGCCGGTCTTGTCGATCAGGATGATC
TGGACGAAGAGCATCAGGGGCTCGCGCCAGCCGAACTGTTCGCCAGGCTCAAGGCGCGCATGCCCGACGG
CGAGGATCTCGTCGTGACCCATGGCGATGCCTGCTTGCCGAATATCATGGTGGAAAATGGCCGCTTTTCT
GGATTCATCGACTGTGGCCGGCTGGGTGTGGCGGACCGCTATCAGGACATAGCGTTGGCTACCCGTGATA
TTGCTGAAGAGCTTGGCGGCGAATGGGCTGACCGCTTCCTCGTGCTTTACGGTATCGCCGCTCCCGATTC
GCAGCGCATCGCCTTCTATCGCCTTCTTGACGAGTTCTTCTGAGCGGGACTCTGGGGTTCGAAATGACCG
ACCAAGCGACGCCCAACCTGCCATCACGAGATTTCGATTCCACCGCCGCCTTCTATGAAAGGTTGGGCTT
CGGAATCGTTTTCCGGGACGCCGGCTGGATGATCCTCCAGCGCGGGGATCTCATGCTGGAGTTCTTCGCC
CACCCCAACTTGTTTATTGCAGCTTATAATGGTTACAAATAAAGCAATAGCATCACAAATTTCACAAATA
AAGCATTTTTTTCACTGCATTCTAGTTGTGGTTTGTCCAAACTCATCAATGTATCTTATCATGTCTGTAT
ACCGTCGACCTCTAGCTAGAGCTTGGCGTAATCATGGTCATAGCTGTTTCCTGTGTGAAATTGTTATCCG
CTCACAATTCCACACAACATACGAGCCGGAAGCATAAAGTGTAAAGCCTGGGGTGCCTAATGAGTGAGCT
AACTCACATTAATTGCGTTGCGCTCACTGCCCGCTTTCCAGTCGGGAAACCTGTCGTGCCAGCTGCATTA
ATGAATCGGCCAACGCGCGGGGAGAGGCGGTTTGCGTATTGGGCGCTCTTCCGCTTCCTCGCTCACTGAC
TCGCTGCGCTCGGTCGTTCGGCTGCGGCGAGCGGTATCAGCTCACTCAAAGGCGGTAATACGGTTATCCA
CAGAATCAGGGGATAACGCAGGAAAGAACATGTGAGCAAAAGGCCAGCAAAAGGCCAGGAACCGTAAAAA
GGCCGCGTTGCTGGCGTTTTTCCATAGGCTCCGCCCCCCTGACGAGCATCACAAAAATCGACGCTCAAGT
CAGAGGTGGCGAAACCCGACAGGACTATAAAGATACCAGGCGTTTCCCCCTGGAAGCTCCCTCGTGCGCT
CTCCTGTTCCGACCCTGCCGCTTACCGGATACCTGTCCGCCTTTCTCCCTTCGGGAAGCGTGGCGCTTTC
TCATAGCTCACGCTGTAGGTATCTCAGTTCGGTGTAGGTCGTTCGCTCCAAGCTGGGCTGTGTGCACGAA
CCCCCCGTTCAGCCCGACCGCTGCGCCTTATCCGGTAACTATCGTCTTGAGTCCAACCCGGTAAGACACG
ACTTATCGCCACTGGCAGCAGCCACTGGTAACAGGATTAGCAGAGCGAGGTATGTAGGCGGTGCTACAGA
GTTCTTGAAGTGGTGGCCTAACTACGGCTACACTAGAAGAACAGTATTTGGTATCTGCGCTCTGCTGAAG
CCAGTTACCTTCGGAAAAAGAGTTGGTAGCTCTTGATCCGGCAAACAAACCACCGCTGGTAGCGGTGGTT
TTTTTGTTTGCAAGCAGCAGATTACGCGCAGAAAAAAAGGATCTCAAGAAGATCCTTTGATCTTTTCTAC
GGGGTCTGACGCTCAGTGGAACGAAAACTCACGTTAAGGGATTTTGGTCATGAGATTATCAAAAAGGATC
TTCACCTAGATCCTTTTAAATTAAAAATGAAGTTTTAAATCAATCTAAAGTATATATGAGTAAACTTGGT
CTGACAGTTACCAATGCTTAATCAGTGAGGCACCTATCTCAGCGATCTGTCTATTTCGTTCATCCATAGT
TGCCTGACTCCCCGTCGTGTAGATAACTACGATACGGGAGGGCTTACCATCTGGCCCCAGTGCTGCAATG
ATACCGCGAGACCCACGCTCACCGGCTCCAGATTTATCAGCAATAAACCAGCCAGCCGGAAGGGCCGAGC
GCAGAAGTGGTCCTGCAACTTTATCCGCCTCCATCCAGTCTATTAATTGTTGCCGGGAAGCTAGAGTAAG
TAGTTCGCCAGTTAATAGTTTGCGCAACGTTGTTGCCATTGCTACAGGCATCGTGGTGTCACGCTCGTCG
TTTGGTATGGCTTCATTCAGCTCCGGTTCCCAACGATCAAGGCGAGTTACATGATCCCCCATGTTGTGCA
AAAAAGCGGTTAGCTCCTTCGGTCCTCCGATCGTTGTCAGAAGTAAGTTGGCCGCAGTGTTATCACTCAT
GGTTATGGCAGCACTGCATAATTCTCTTACTGTCATGCCATCCGTAAGATGCTTTTCTGTGACTGGTGAG
TACTCAACCAAGTCATTCTGAGAATAGTGTATGCGGCGACCGAGTTGCTCTTGCCCGGCGTCAATACGGG
ATAATACCGCGCCACATAGCAGAACTTTAAAAGTGCTCATCATTGGAAAACGTTCTTCGGGGCGAAAACT
CTCAAGGATCTTACCGCTGTTGAGATCCAGTTCGATGTAACCCACTCGTGCACCCAACTGATCTTCAGCA
TCTTTTACTTTCACCAGCGTTTCTGGGTGAGCAAAAACAGGAAGGCAAAATGCCGCAAAAAAGGGAATAA
GGGCGACACGGAAATGTTGAATACTCATACTCTTCCTTTTTCAATATTATTGAAGCATTTATCAGGGTTA
TTGTCTCATGAGCGGATACATATTTGAATGTATTTAGAAAAATAAACAAATAGGGGTTCCGCGCACATTT
CCCCGAAAAGTGCCACCTGACGTCGACGGATCGGGAGATCTCCCGATCCCCTATGGTGCACTCTCAGTAC
AATCTGCTCTGATGCCGCATAGTTAAGCCAGTATCTGCTCCCTGCTTGTGTGTTGGAGGTCGCTGAGTAG
TGCGCGAGCAAAATTTAAGCTACAACAAGGCAAGGCTTGACCG
Features (pLannotate 1.2.2; 20 found; start..end, strand, type, name):
     76..455     +  enhancer       CMV enhancer: human cytomegalovirus immediate early enhancer
    456..659     +  promoter       CMV promoter: human cytomegalovirus (CMV) immediate early promoter
    655..688     +  LTR            5' LTR (truncated) (fragment): truncated 5' long terminal repeat (LTR) from HIV-1
    704..722     +  promoter       T7 promoter: promoter for bacteriophage T7 RNA polymerase
    770..1039    -  CDS            MOS (fragment): MOS_HUMAN - Experimental evidence at protein level: Swiss-Prot protein existence level 1. From Homo sapiens (Human).
   1143..1367    +  polyA_signal   bGH poly(A) signal: bovine growth hormone polyadenylation signal
   1371..1392    +  promoter       SV40 promoter (fragment): SV40 enhancer and early promoter
   1413..1841    +  rep_origin     f1 ori (sequence partly withheld): f1 bacteriophage origin of replication; arrow indicates direction of (+) strand synthesis
   1855..2184    +  promoter       SV40 promoter: SV40 enhancer and early promoter
   2251..3042    +  CDS            neo: KKA2_KLEPN - Also known as kan, nptII. Experimental evidence at protein level: Swiss-Prot protein existence level 1. Resistance to kanamycin, neomycin, paromomycin, ribostamycin, butirosin and gentamicin B. From Klebsiella pneumoniae.
   3066..3224    +  CDS            ble (fragment): BLE_KLEPN - Experimental evidence at protein level: Swiss-Prot protein existence level 1. Binding protein with a strong affinity to the bleomycin family of antibiotics. Binds to CL990; an antimitotic-antibiotic compound. From Klebsiella pneumoniae.
   3219..3340    +  polyA_signal   SV40 poly(A) signal: SV40 polyadenylation signal
   3413..3429    -  protein_bind   lac operator: The lac repressor binds to the lac operator to inhibit transcription in E. coli. This inhibition can be relieved by adding lactose or isopropyl-β-D-thiogalactopyranoside (IPTG). lac repressor encoded by lacI
   3437..3467    -  promoter       lac promoter: promoter for the E. coli lac operon
   3482..3503    -  protein_bind   CAP binding site: CAP binding activates transcription in the presence of cAMP. E. coli catabolite activator protein
   3516..3608    -  CDS            lacI (fragment): lac repressor; lacI; The lac repressor binds to the lac operator to inhibit transcription in E. coli. This inhibition can be relieved by adding lactose or isopropyl-β-D-thiogalactopyranoside (IPTG).
   3791..4379    -  rep_origin     ori: high-copy-number ColE1/pMB1/pBR322/pUC origin of replication
   4550..5410    -  CDS            AmpR: β-lactamase; bla; confers resistance to ampicillin, carbenicillin, and related antibiotics
   5411..5515    -  promoter       AmpR promoter: bla
   5574..5626    -  misc_feature   bom (fragment): basis of mobility region from pBR322
