[The description below was written by a language model from this plasmid's Addgene catalogue record and pLannotate feature annotations shown in this document.]
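Description:
CMV-Mos-s is a mammalian expression plasmid built on the pcDNA3.1(-) backbone and catalogued as an RNAi vector. Its stated purpose is to express a single-stranded RNA that contributes to double-stranded RNA production. The insert is derived from mouse Mos (c-mos). The annotation detects only a short Mos-homologous segment of roughly 270 nt, matched by similarity to the human MOS protein, lying between the promoter region and the bovine growth hormone polyadenylation signal. This suggests the payload is a gene fragment rather than a full coding sequence, although the record does not give the insert boundaries or the cloning sites.

Transcription is driven by the human cytomegalovirus immediate early enhancer and promoter, and a T7 promoter just downstream could also allow in vitro transcription. The "-s" in the name implies a sense-strand transcript, presumably meant to pair with a complementary antisense RNA from a partner construct to form Mos dsRNA. The record does not spell this out, however, and the software places the Mos match on the minus strand relative to the CMV promoter, so the orientation should be checked against the sequence. The depositor notes an A>G change in the Mos sequence that does not affect plasmid function. The short HIV-1 LTR and the ble and lacI fragments are probably incidental similarity matches rather than functional elements.

The rest of the 5,705 nt plasmid is standard backbone. A high-copy ColE1/pUC origin and the β-lactamase gene allow propagation under ampicillin selection in E. coli, and an f1 origin is also present. An SV40 promoter-driven neomycin resistance cassette with an SV40 poly(A) signal permits G418 selection of transfected mammalian cells.
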