Addgene plasmid #120525: CMV-Mos-s
Purpose: ssRNA expression for dsRNA production
Depositing lab: Petr Svoboda. Depositing organization: Institute of Molecular Genetics of the Czech Academy of Sciences.
Backbone
  Vector backbone: pcDNA3.1(-)
  Vector type: RNAi
Growth in bacteria
  Bacterial resistance: Ampicillin, 100 μg/mL
  Growth temperature: 37°C
  Growth strain: DH5alpha
  Copy number: High Copy
Gene/Insert
  Gene/Insert name: Mos
  Species: M. musculus (mouse)
  Mutation: A>G (see comments)
  Entrez Gene: Mos (a.k.a. c-mos)
  Cloning method: Restriction Enzyme; 5′ cloning site Unknown (unknown if destroyed); 3′ cloning site Unknown (unknown if destroyed)
Terms and licenses: Academic/Nonprofit Terms; Industry Terms: Not Available to Industry
Depositor comments: A>G mutation in Mos mRNA does not affect plasmid function.
How to cite: CMV-Mos-s was a gift from Petr Svoboda (Addgene plasmid # 120525 ; http://n2t.net/addgene:120525 ; RRID:Addgene_120525)
